Addgene plasmid #237667: pRK5_mEGFP-NPM1
Purpose: For overexpression of mEGFP-NPM1
Depositing lab: Denes Hnisz. Publication: Probing condensate microenvironments with a micropeptide killswitch. Zhang Y, Stoppelkamp I, Fernandez-Pernas P, Allram M, Charman M, Magalhaes AP, Piedavent-Salomon M, Sommer G, Sung YC, Meyer K, Grams N, Halko E, Dongre S, Meierhofer D, Malszycki M, Ilik IA, Aktas T, Kraushar ML, Vastenhouw N, Weitzman MD, Grebien F, Niskanen H, Hnisz D. Nature. 2025 Jun 4. doi: 10.1038/s41586-025-09141-5. PubMed 40468084.
Backbone
  Vector backbone: pRK5
  Vector type: Mammalian Expression
Growth in bacteria
  Bacterial resistance: Ampicillin, 100 μg/mL
  Growth temperature: 37°C
  Growth strain: DH5alpha
  Copy number: High Copy
Gene/Insert
  Gene/Insert name: NPM1
  Species: H. sapiens (human)
  Entrez Gene: NPM1 (a.k.a. B23, NPM)
  Tag / fusion protein: mEGFP (N terminal on insert)
  Cloning method: Gibson Cloning
Terms and licenses: Academic/Nonprofit Terms; Industry Terms: Not Available to Industry
How to cite: pRK5_mEGFP-NPM1 was a gift from Denes Hnisz (Addgene plasmid # 237667 ; http://n2t.net/addgene:237667 ; RRID:Addgene_237667)
