[The description below was written by a language model from this plasmid's Addgene catalogue record and pLannotate feature annotations shown in this document.]
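Description:
pRK5_mEGFP-NPM1 is a 6,265-nt mammalian expression plasmid built on the pRK5 backbone for overexpressing human nucleophosmin (NPM1, also called B23) fused at its N terminus to monomeric EGFP. It is propagated in E. coli as a high-copy plasmid through a ColE1/pUC-type origin and selected with ampicillin via the β-lactamase gene and its native promoter. No mammalian selection marker is annotated, which suits the plasmid to transient transfection rather than drug-selected stable lines.

The expression cassette is driven by the human cytomegalovirus immediate early enhancer and promoter, followed by a fragment of CMV intron A and an SP6 phage promoter that could in principle support in vitro transcription. The mEGFP coding sequence sits directly upstream of the NPM1 open reading frame, separated by only a few codons, and the unit ends at an SV40 polyadenylation signal. The insert was assembled by Gibson cloning. A short fragment annotated as an immunoglobulin heavy chain signal sequence lies upstream of mEGFP; it appears to be a backbone remnant, and the record does not indicate that it is part of the fusion protein. Other backbone features include an SV40 enhancer/early promoter region, an M13 single-strand origin, and assorted partial lacZα, lacI, rop and bom fragments with lac promoter/operator elements, none of which contribute to the payload.

NPM1 is an abundant nucleolar protein involved in ribosome biogenesis, histone chaperoning and regulation of p53 and ARF. A fluorescent fusion allows its localisation to be followed in live cells, and the associated publication concerns probing the microenvironments of biomolecular condensates.
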