Features (pLannotate 1.2.2; 21 found; start..end, strand, type, name):
     14..393     +  enhancer       CMV enhancer: human cytomegalovirus immediate early enhancer
    394..597     +  promoter       CMV promoter: human cytomegalovirus (CMV) immediate early promoter
    733..776     +  intron         CMV intron (fragment): modified intron A from human cytomegalovirus
    828..846     +  promoter       SP6 promoter: promoter for bacteriophage SP6 RNA polymerase
    850..887     +  CDS            IgH signal sequence (fragment): signal sequence from the mouse immunoglobulin heavy chain variable region
    940..1656    +  CDS            mEGFP: mEGFP is a basic (constitutively fluorescent) green fluorescent protein published in 2002, derived from Aequorea victoria. It has moderate acid sensitivity.
   1666..2547    +  CDS            NPM1: NPM_HUMAN - Also known as NPM. Experimental evidence at protein level: Swiss-Prot protein existence level 1. Involved in diverse cellular processes such as ribosome biogenesis, centrosome duplication, protein chaperoning, histone assembly, cell proliferation, and regulation of tumor suppressors p53/TP53 and ARF. Binds ribosome presumably to drive ribosome nuclear export. Associated with nucleolar ribonucleoprotein structures and bind single-stranded nucleic acids. Acts as a chaperonin for the core histones H3, H2B and H4. Stimulates APEX1 endonuclease activity on apurinic/apyrimidinic (AP) dou
   2578..2712    +  polyA_signal   SV40 poly(A) signal: SV40 polyadenylation signal
   2781..3138    +  promoter       SV40 promoter: SV40 enhancer and early promoter
   3157..3311    +  CDS            lacZα (fragment): LacZα fragment of β-galactosidase; lacZ fragment
   3317..3368    -  misc_feature   bom (fragment): basis of mobility region from pBR322
   3387..3767    +  rep_origin     M13 ori (sequence partly withheld): M13 bacteriophage origin of replication; arrow indicates direction of (+) strand synthesis
   3843..3892    -  misc_feature   bom (fragment): basis of mobility region from pBR322
   3994..4029    -  CDS            rop (fragment): Rop protein, which maintains plasmids at low copy number; rop
   4124..4228    +  promoter       AmpR promoter: bla
   4229..5089    +  CDS            AmpR: β-lactamase; bla; confers resistance to ampicillin, carbenicillin, and related antibiotics
   5260..5848    +  rep_origin     ori: high-copy-number ColE1/pMB1/pBR322/pUC origin of replication
   6031..6123    +  CDS            lacI (fragment): lac repressor; lacI; The lac repressor binds to the lac operator to inhibit transcription in E. coli. This inhibition can be relieved by adding lactose or isopropyl-β-D-thiogalactopyranoside (IPTG).
   6136..6157    +  protein_bind   CAP binding site: CAP binding activates transcription in the presence of cAMP. E. coli catabolite activator protein
   6172..6202    +  promoter       lac promoter: promoter for the E. coli lac operon
   6210..6226    +  protein_bind   lac operator: The lac repressor binds to the lac operator to inhibit transcription in E. coli. This inhibition can be relieved by adding lactose or isopropyl-β-D-thiogalactopyranoside (IPTG). lac repressor encoded by lacI
>Addgene plasmid #237667 | pRK5_mEGFP-NPM1 | addgene full sequence | sequence record 472217 | Addgene NGS Result
TTCGAGCTCGCCCGACATTGATTATTGACTAGTTATTAATAGTAATCAATTACGGGGTCATTAGTTCATA
GCCCATATATGGAGTTCCGCGTTACATAACTTACGGTAAATGGCCCGCCTGGCTGACCGCCCAACGACCC
CCGCCCATTGACGTCAATAATGACGTATGTTCCCATAGTAACGCCAATAGGGACTTTCCATTGACGTCAA
TGGGTGGAGTATTTACGGTAAACTGCCCACTTGGCAGTACATCAAGTGTATCATATGCCAAGTACGCCCC
CTATTGACGTCAATGACGGTAAATGGCCCGCCTGGCATTATGCCCAGTACATGACCTTATGGGACTTTCC
TACTTGGCAGTACATCTACGTATTAGTCATCGCTATTACCATGGTGATGCGGTTTTGGCAGTACATCAAT
GGGCGTGGATAGCGGTTTGACTCACGGGGATTTCCAAGTCTCCACCCCATTGACGTCAATGGGAGTTTGT
TTTGGCACCAAAATCAACGGGACTTTCCAAAATGTCGTAACAACTCCGCCCCATTGACGCAAATGGGCGG
TAGGCGTGTACGGTGGGAGGTCTATATAAGCAGAGCTCGTTTAGTGAACCGTCAGATCGCCTGGAGACGC
CATCCACGCTGTTTTGACCTCCATAGAAGACACCGGGACCGATCCAGCCTCCGCGGCCGGGAACGGTGCA
TTGGAACGCGGATTCCCCGTGCCAAGAGTGACGTAAGTACCGCCTATAGAGTCTATAGGCCCACCCCCTT
GGCTTCGTTAGAACGCGGCTACAATTAATACATAACCTTATGTATCATACACATACGATTTAGGTGACAC
TATAGAATAACATCCACTTTGCCTTTCTCTCCACAGGTGTCCACTCCCAGGTCCAACTGCACCTCGGTTC
TATCGATTGAATTCGTACCGGTCGCCACCATGGTGAGCAAGGGCGAGGAGCTGTTCACCGGGGTGGTGCC
CATCCTGGTCGAGCTGGACGGCGACGTAAACGGCCACAAGTTCAGCGTGTCCGGCGAGGGCGAGGGCGAT
GCCACCTACGGCAAGCTGACCCTGAAGTTCATCTGCACCACCGGCAAGCTGCCCGTGCCCTGGCCCACCC
TCGTGACCACCCTGACCTACGGCGTGCAGTGCTTCAGCCGCTACCCCGACCACATGAAGCAGCACGACTT
CTTCAAGTCCGCCATGCCCGAAGGCTACGTCCAGGAGCGCACCATCTTCTTCAAGGACGACGGCAACTAC
AAGACCCGCGCCGAGGTGAAGTTCGAGGGCGACACCCTGGTGAACCGCATCGAGCTGAAGGGCATCGACT
TCAAGGAGGACGGCAACATCCTGGGGCACAAGCTGGAGTACAACTACAACAGCCACAACGTCTATATCAT
GGCCGACAAGCAGAAGAACGGCATCAAGGTGAACTTCAAGATCCGCCACAACATCGAGGACGGCAGCGTG
CAGCTCGCCGACCACTACCAGCAGAACACCCCCATCGGCGACGGCCCCGTGCTGCTGCCCGACAACCACT
ACCTGAGCACCCAGTCCAAGCTGAGCAAAGACCCCAACGAGAAGCGCGATCACATGGTCCTGCTGGAGTT
CGTGACCGCCGCCGGGATCACTCTCGGCATGGACGAGCTGTACAAGACCGGCGGCATGGAAGATTCGATG
GACATGGACATGAGCCCCCTGAGGCCCCAGAACTATCTTTTCGGTTGTGAACTAAAGGCCGACAAAGATT
ATCACTTTAAGGTGGATAATGATGAAAATGAGCACCAGTTATCTTTAAGAACGGTCAGTTTAGGGGCTGG
TGCAAAGGATGAGTTGCACATTGTTGAAGCAGAGGCAATGAATTACGAAGGCAGTCCAATTAAAGTAACA
CTGGCAACTTTGAAAATGTCTGTACAGCCAACGGTTTCCCTTGGGGGCTTTGAAATAACACCACCAGTGG
TCTTAAGGTTGAAGTGTGGTTCAGGGCCAGTGCATATTAGTGGACAGCACTTAGTAGCTGTGGAGGAAGA
TGCAGAGTCAGAAGATGAAGAGGAGGAGGATGTGAAACTCTTAAGTATATCTGGAAAGCGGTCTGCCCCT
GGAGGTGGTAGCAAGGTTCCACAGAAAAAAGTAAAACTTGCTGCTGATGAAGATGATGACGATGATGATG
AAGAGGATGATGATGAAGATGATGATGATGATGATTTTGATGATGAGGAAGCTGAAGAAAAAGCGCCAGT
GAAGAAATCTATACGAGATACTCCAGCCAAAAATGCACAAAAGTCAAATCAGAATGGAAAAGACTCAAAA
CCATCATCAACACCAAGATCAAAAGGACAAGAATCCTTCAAGAAACAGGAAAAAACTCCTAAAACACCAA
AAGGACCTAGTTCTGTAGAAGACATTAAAGCAAAAATGCAAGCAAGTATAGAAAAAGGTGGTTCTCTTCC
CAAAGTGGAAGCCAAATTCATCAATTATGTGAAGAATTGCTTCCGGATGACTGACCAAGAGGCTATTCAA
GATCTCTGGCAGTGGAGGAAGTCTCTTTGACCTGCAGAAGCTTGGCCGCCATGGCCCAACTTGTTTATTG
CAGCTTATAATGGTTACAAATAAAGCAATAGCATCACAAATTTCACAAATAAAGCATTTTTTTCACTGCA
TTCTAGTTGTGGTTTGTCCAAACTCATCAATGTATCTTATCATGTCTGGATCGGGAATTAATTCGGCGCA
GCACCATGGCCTGAAATAACCTCTGAAAGAGGAACTTGGTTAGGTACCTTCTGAGGCGGAAAGAACCAGC
TGTGGAATGTGTGTCAGTTAGGGTGTGGAAAGTCCCCAGGCTCCCCAGCAGGCAGAAGTATGCAAAGCAT
GCATCTCAATTAGTCAGCAACCAGGTGTGGAAAGTCCCCAGGCTCCCCAGCAGGCAGAAGTATGCAAAGC
ATGCATCTCAATTAGTCAGCAACCATAGTCCCGCCCCTAACTCCGCCCATCCCGCCCCTAACTCCGCCCA
GTTCCGCCCATTCTCCGCCCCATGGCTGACTAATTTTTTTTATTTATGCAGAGGCCGAGGCCGCCTCGGC
CTCTGAGCTATTCCAGAAGTAGTGAGGAGGCTTTTTTGGAGGCCTAGGCTTTTGCAAAAAGCTGTTAACA
GCTTGGCACTGGCCGTCGTTTTACAACGTCGTGACTGGGAAAACCCTGGCGTTACCCAACTTAATCGCCT
TGCAGCACATCCCCCTTTCGCCAGCTGGCGTAATAGCGAAGAGGCCCGCACCGATCGCCCTTCCCAACAG
TTGCGCAGCCTGAATGGCGAATGGCGCCTGATGCGGTATTTTCTCCTTACGCATCTGTGCGGTATTTCAC
ACCGCATA
[142 nt withheld, positions 3369-3510]
C
[141 nt withheld, positions 3512-3652]
CCTTTGACGTTGGAGTCCACGTTCTTT
[37 nt withheld, positions 3680-3716]
ACCCTATCTCGGGCTATTCTTTTGATTTATAAGGGATTTTGCCGATTTCGGCCTATTGGTTAAAAAATGA
GCTGATTTAACAAAAATTTAACGCGAATTTTAACAAAATATTAACGTTTACAATTTTATGGTGCACTCTC
AGTACAATCTGCTCTGATGCCGCATAGTTAAGCCAGCCCCGACACCCGCCAACACCCGCTGACGCGCCCT
GACGGGCTTGTCTGCTCCCGGCATCCGCTTACAGACAAGCTGTGACCGTCTCCGGGAGCTGCATGTGTCA
GAGGTTTTCACCGTCATCACCGAAACGCGCGAGACGAAAGGGCCTCGTGATACGCCTATTTTTATAGGTT
AATGTCATGATAATAATGGTTTCTTAGACGTCAGGTGGCACTTTTCGGGGAAATGTGCGCGGAACCCCTA
TTTGTTTATTTTTCTAAATACATTCAAATATGTATCCGCTCATGAGACAATAACCCTGATAAATGCTTCA
ATAATATTGAAAAAGGAAGAGTATGAGTATTCAACATTTCCGTGTCGCCCTTATTCCCTTTTTTGCGGCA
TTTTGCCTTCCTGTTTTTGCTCACCCAGAAACGCTGGTGAAAGTAAAAGATGCTGAAGATCAGTTGGGTG
CACGAGTGGGTTACATCGAACTGGATCTCAACAGCGGTAAGATCCTTGAGAGTTTTCGCCCCGAAGAACG
TTTTCCAATGATGAGCACTTTTAAAGTTCTGCTATGTGGCGCGGTATTATCCCGTATTGACGCCGGGCAA
GAGCAACTCGGTCGCCGCATACACTATTCTCAGAATGACTTGGTTGAGTACTCACCAGTCACAGAAAAGC
ATCTTACGGATGGCATGACAGTAAGAGAATTATGCAGTGCTGCCATAACCATGAGTGATAACACTGCGGC
CAACTTACTTCTGACAACGATCGGAGGACCGAAGGAGCTAACCGCTTTTTTGCACAACATGGGGGATCAT
GTAACTCGCCTTGATCGTTGGGAACCGGAGCTGAATGAAGCCATACCAAACGACGAGCGTGACACCACGA
TGCCTGTAGCAATGGCAACAACGTTGCGCAAACTATTAACTGGCGAACTACTTACTCTAGCTTCCCGGCA
ACAATTAATAGACTGGATGGAGGCGGATAAAGTTGCAGGACCACTTCTGCGCTCGGCCCTTCCGGCTGGC
TGGTTTATTGCTGATAAATCTGGAGCCGGTGAGCGTGGGTCTCGCGGTATCATTGCAGCACTGGGGCCAG
ATGGTAAGCCCTCCCGTATCGTAGTTATCTACACGACGGGGAGTCAGGCAACTATGGATGAACGAAATAG
ACAGATCGCTGAGATAGGTGCCTCACTGATTAAGCATTGGTAACTGTCAGACCAAGTTTACTCATATATA
CTTTAGATTGATTTAAAACTTCATTTTTAATTTAAAAGGATCTAGGTGAAGATCCTTTTTGATAATCTCA
TGACCAAAATCCCTTAACGTGAGTTTTCGTTCCACTGAGCGTCAGACCCCGTAGAAAAGATCAAAGGATC
TTCTTGAGATCCTTTTTTTCTGCGCGTAATCTGCTGCTTGCAAACAAAAAAACCACCGCTACCAGCGGTG
GTTTGTTTGCCGGATCAAGAGCTACCAACTCTTTTTCCGAAGGTAACTGGCTTCAGCAGAGCGCAGATAC
CAAATACTGTTCTTCTAGTGTAGCCGTAGTTAGGCCACCACTTCAAGAACTCTGTAGCACCGCCTACATA
CCTCGCTCTGCTAATCCTGTTACCAGTGGCTGCTGCCAGTGGCGATAAGTCGTGTCTTACCGGGTTGGAC
TCAAGACGATAGTTACCGGATAAGGCGCAGCGGTCGGGCTGAACGGGGGGTTCGTGCACACAGCCCAGCT
TGGAGCGAACGACCTACACCGAACTGAGATACCTACAGCGTGAGCTATGAGAAAGCGCCACGCTTCCCGA
AGGGAGAAAGGCGGACAGGTATCCGGTAAGCGGCAGGGTCGGAACAGGAGAGCGCACGAGGGAGCTTCCA
GGGGGAAACGCCTGGTATCTTTATAGTCCTGTCGGGTTTCGCCACCTCTGACTTGAGCGTCGATTTTTGT
GATGCTCGTCAGGGGGGCGGAGCCTATGGAAAAACGCCAGCAACGCGGCCTTTTTACGGTTCCTGGCCTT
TTGCTGGCCTTTTGCTCACATGTTCTTTCCTGCGTTATCCCCTGATTCTGTGGATAACCGTATTACCGCC
TTTGAGTGAGCTGATACCGCTCGCCGCAGCCGAACGACCGAGCGCAGCGAGTCAGTGAGCGAGGAAGCGG
AAGAGCGCCCAATACGCAAACCGCCTCTCCCCGCGCGTTGGCCGATTCATTAATGCAGCTGGCACGACAG
GTTTCCCGACTGGAAAGCGGGCAGTGAGCGCAACGCAATTAATGTGAGTTAGCTCACTCATTAGGCACCC
CAGGCTTTACACTTTATGCTTCCGGCTCGTATGTTGTGTGGAATTGTGAGCGGATAACAATTTCACACAG
GAAACAGCTATGACATGATTACGAATTAA
